Addgene plasmid #18581: T4 Lysozyme V131L
Depositing lab: Brian Matthews. Depositing organization: University of Oregon.
Backbone
  Vector backbone: pHS1403
  Backbone size w/o insert (bp): 5000
  Vector type: Bacterial Expression
Growth in bacteria
  Bacterial resistance: Ampicillin, 100 μg/mL
  Growth temperature: 37°C
  Growth strain: DH5alpha
  Copy number: High Copy
Gene/Insert
  Gene/Insert name: T4 Lysozyme (alt name: 1131l)
  Species: Bacteriophage T4
  Insert size (bp): 600
  Mutation: V131L
  GenBank ID: NP_049736
  Entrez Gene: e (a.k.a. T4p123)
  Cloning method: Restriction Enzyme; 5′ cloning site BamHI (not destroyed); 3′ cloning site HindIII (not destroyed)
  Sequencing primers: 5′ na; 3′ GGCGTATCACGAGGCCC
Terms and licenses: Academic/Nonprofit Terms; Industry Terms: Not Available to Industry
Depositor comments: The BamHI site is 27 bp from the ATG and the HindIII site is 115 bp from the stop.
How to cite: T4 Lysozyme V131L was a gift from Brian Matthews (Addgene plasmid # 18581 ; http://n2t.net/addgene:18581 ; RRID:Addgene_18581)
