[The description below was written by a language model from this plasmid's Addgene catalogue record.]
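Description:
T4 Lysozyme V131L is a bacterial expression plasmid built on the pHS1403 backbone (about 5 kb without insert) and carrying the bacteriophage T4 lysozyme gene, the product of phage gene e, with a single point substitution that replaces valine 131 with leucine. The plasmid is maintained in E. coli at high copy number and selected through ampicillin resistance. The record does not name the origin of replication, and no feature table is provided.

The insert is roughly 600 bp and was placed between BamHI and HindIII sites, both of which remain intact, so the lysozyme cassette can be excised or swapped by restriction digestion. According to the depositor's notes, the BamHI site lies 27 bp from the start codon and the HindIII site 115 bp from the stop codon, meaning the cloned fragment includes short flanking untranslated sequence on each side of the coding region. The record does not state which promoter drives expression, nor does it list any affinity tag, fusion partner or reporter, so the protein appears to be produced as the untagged mutant enzyme, though this is not explicitly confirmed.

The purpose is not spelled out in the record, but a single conservative hydrophobic substitution in T4 lysozyme is consistent with the use of this enzyme as a model system for examining how individual amino acid changes affect protein structure, folding and stability. The construct would serve for recombinant production of the V131L variant in bacteria for such biophysical or structural comparison with the wild-type protein.
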