>Addgene plasmid #18581 | T4 Lysozyme V131L | addgene partial sequence | sequence record 24367 | 18581 sequence with 3primeUP
ANTGAAAAAGCCCGCTCATTAGGCGGGCTCAGATCTGCTCATGTTTTGACAGCTTATCATCGATAAGCTT
CGGCAATAAATTCTTGATATGTTTTCATATGTTTCCTTTAAATATTTTAATTAGTAATTGTCTATTCAAG
TAATTGTGAATATACTATCACAATTCCAAGAGAAAGTAAACAGCTTTATAGATTTTTATACGCGTCCCAA
GTGCCAGTTCTAAACGTTGTAATGACTCGTTTTGCGCGATTAGGTGTTTGATTATACCATCTACTTTTAG
CTAAGTTCAATGCTGCTTCATCCCAGCGTTTTTGTTGAAGCATACGTAAAGAGTTAGTAAATCCTGCCAC
ACCGGTTTCTCCCATTTGGAAAACCATATTAATCAATGCACAGCGACGAACCGCATCAAGAGAATCATAA
ACCGGTTTTAATTTAGCATTTCTCAGAATTCCGCGAACAGCAGCATCAACATCCTGATTAAAGAGTTTTT
CAGCCTCATCTTTTGTAATTACACCATTGCAATTACGCCCAATAGCTTTATCTAATTCAGATTTAGCAGC
ATTAAGTGATGGACTTTTTGTAAGCAAATGACCGATGCCAATAGTGTAATAGCCTTCTGTGTCTTTATAG
ATTTTAAGTCTAAGACCTTCATCTATACGTAACATTTCAAATATATTCATAATACCTCCTAAGCATCGAT
GGATCCTGTTTCCTGTGTGAATTGTTATCCGCTCNNATCCCCACATTATACGAGCCGATGATAANTGTCA
CAGGGGATGGGAGAAGCTGACCNGTTCCGGGNGAATGTANCCCCN
